LOCUS       Exported 5073 bp ds-DNA circular SYN 12-MAY-2021
DEFINITION  In vivo visualization of the Golgi apparatus (can be used for
            colocalization studies).
ACCESSION   .
VERSION     .
KEYWORDS    mNeonGreen-Giantin
SOURCE      synthetic DNA construct
  ORGANISM  synthetic DNA construct
REFERENCE   1 (bases 1 to 5073)
  AUTHORS   Chertkova AO, Mastop M, Postma M, van Bommel N, van der Niet S,
            Batenburg KL, Joosen L, Gadella TWJ, Okada Y, Goedhart J
  TITLE     Robust and Bright Genetically Encoded Fluorescent Markers for
            Highlighting Structures and Compartments in Mammalian Cells
  JOURNAL   bioRxiv 160374
REFERENCE   2 (bases 1 to 5073)
  AUTHORS   .
  TITLE     Direct Submission
  JOURNAL   Exported May 12, 2021 from SnapGene Server 1.1.58
            http://www.snapgene.com
FEATURES             Location/Qualifiers
     source          1..5073
                     /organism="synthetic DNA construct"
                     /mol_type="other DNA"
     primer_bind     213..233
                     /label=pBABE 3'
                     /note="SV40 enhancer, reverse primer for pBABE vectors"
     promoter        complement(258..362)
                     /gene="bla"
                     /label=AmpR promoter
     rep_origin      389..844
                     /direction=RIGHT
                     /label=f1 ori
                     /note="f1 bacteriophage origin of replication; arrow
                     indicates direction of (+) strand synthesis"
     primer_bind     complement(476..495)
                     /label=F1ori-R
                     /note="F1 origin, reverse primer"
     primer_bind     686..707
                     /label=F1ori-F
                     /note="F1 origin, forward primer"
     polyA_signal    851..972
                     /label=SV40 poly(A) signal
                     /note="SV40 polyadenylation signal"
     primer_bind     complement(862..881)
                     /label=EBV-rev
                     /note="SV40 polyA terminator, reverse primer"
     primer_bind     916..935
                     /label=SV40pA-R
                     /note="SV40 polyA, reverse primer"
     CDS             complement(1513..2220)
                     /codon_start=1
                     /product="bright monomeric yellow-green fluorescent protein
                     derived from LanYFP (Shaner et al., 2013)"
                     /label=mNeonGreen
                     /translation="MVSKGEEDNMASLPATHELHIFGSINGVDFDMVGQGTGNPNDGYE
                     ELNLKSTKGDLQFSPWILVPHIGYGFHQYLPYPDGMSPFQAAMVDGSGYQVHRTMQFED
                     GASLTVNYRYTYEGSHIKGEAQVKGTGFPADGPVMTNSLTAADWCRSKKTYPNDKTIIS
                     TFKWSYTTGNGKRYRSTARTTYTFAKPMAANYLKNQPMYVFRKTELKHSKTELNFKEWQ
                     KAFTDVMGMDELYK"
     regulatory      1956..1965
                     /regulatory_class="other"
                     /note="vertebrate consensus sequence for strong initiation
                     of translation (Kozak, 1987)"
     regulatory      2217..2226
                     /regulatory_class="other"
                     /note="vertebrate consensus sequence for strong initiation
                     of translation (Kozak, 1987)"
     promoter        complement(2265..2468)
                     /label=CMV promoter
                     /note="human cytomegalovirus (CMV) immediate early
                     promoter"
     primer_bind     complement(2294..2314)
                     /label=CMV-F
                     /note="Human CMV immediate early promoter, forward primer"
     enhancer        2469..2772
                     /label=CMV enhancer
                     /note="human cytomegalovirus immediate early enhancer"
     rep_origin      complement(2947..3535)
                     /direction=LEFT
                     /label=ori
                     /note="high-copy-number ColE1/pMB1/pBR322/pUC origin of
                     replication"
     primer_bind     complement(3027..3046)
                     /label=pBR322ori-F
                     /note="pBR322 origin, forward primer"
     polyA_signal    3864..3911
                     /label=HSV TK poly(A) signal
                     /note="herpes simplex virus thymidine kinase
                     polyadenylation signal (Cole and Stacy, 1985)"
     primer_bind     3936..3955
                     /label=TK-pA-R
                     /note="Thymidine kinase polyA, reverse primer"
     CDS             complement(4143..4937)
                     /codon_start=1
                     /gene="aph(3')-II (or nptII)"
                     /product="aminoglycoside phosphotransferase from Tn5"
                     /label=NeoR/KanR
                     /note="confers resistance to neomycin, kanamycin, and G418
                     (Geneticin(R))"
                     /translation="MIEQDGLHAGSPAAWVERLFGYDWAQQTIGCSDAAVFRLSAQGRP
                     VLFVKTDLSGALNELQDEAARLSWLATTGVPCAAVLDVVTEAGRDWLLLGEVPGQDLLS
                     SHLAPAEKVSIMADAMRRLHTLDPATCPFDHQAKHRIERARTRMEAGLVDQDDLDEEHQ
                     GLAPAELFARLKASMPDGEDLVVTHGDACLPNIMVENGRFSGFIDCGRLGVADRYQDIA
                     LATRDIAEELGGEWADRFLVLYGIAAPDSQRIAFYRLLDEFF"
     primer_bind     complement(4254..4273)
                     /label=Neo-F
                     /note="Neomycin resistance gene, forward primer"
     primer_bind     4864..4883
                     /label=Neo-R
                     /note="Neomycin resistance gene, reverse primer"
     promoter        complement(4972..256)
                     /label=SV40 promoter
                     /note="SV40 enhancer and early promoter"
     rep_origin      4986..48
                     /label=SV40 ori
                     /note="SV40 origin of replication"
     primer_bind     complement(5040..5059)
                     /label=SV40pro-F
                     /note="SV40 promoter/origin, forward primer"
ORIGIN
        1 gccatggggc ggagaatggg cggaactggg cggagttagg ggcgggatgg gcggagttag
       61 gggcgggact atggttgctg actaattgag atgcatgctt tgcatacttc tgcctgctgg
      121 ggagcctggg gactttccac acctggttgc tgactaattg agatgcatgc tttgcatact
      181 tctgcctgct ggggagcctg gggactttcc acaccctaac tgacacacat tccacagctg
      241 gttctttccg cctcaggact cttccttttt caatattatt gaagcattta tcagggttat
      301 tgtctcatga gcggatacat atttgaatgt atttagaaaa ataaacaaat aggggttccg
      361 cgcacatttc cccgaaaagt gccacctgnn nnnnnnnnnn nnnnnnnnnn nnnnnnnnnn
      421 nnnnnnnnnn nnnnnnnnnn nnnnnnnnnn nnnnnnnnnn nnnnnnnnnn nnnnnnnnnn
      481 nnnnnnnnnn nnnnnnnnnn nnnnnnnnnn nncnnnnnnn nnnnnnnnnn nnnnnnnnnn
      541 nnnnnnnnnn nnnnnnnnnn nnnnnnnnnn nnnnnnnnnn nnnnnnnnnn nnnnnnnnnn
      601 nnnnannnnn nnnnnnnnnn nnnnnnnnnn nnnnnnnnnn nnnnnnnnnn nnnncctttg
      661 acgttggagt ccacgttctt taatagtgga ctcttgttcc aaactggaac aacactcaac
      721 cctatctcgg tctattcttt tgatttataa gggattttgc cgatttcggc ctattggtta
      781 aaaaatgagc tgatttaaca aaaatttaac gcgaatttta acaaaatatt aacgcttaca
      841 atttacgcct taagatacat tgatgagttt ggacaaacca caactagaat gcagtgaaaa
      901 aaatgcttta tttgtgaaat ttgtgatgct attgctttat ttgtaaccat tataagctgc
      961 aataaacaag ttaacaacaa caattgcatt cattttatgt ttcaggttca gggggaggtg
     1021 tgggaggttt tttaaagcaa gtaaaacctc tacaaatgtg gtatggctga ttatgatcag
     1081 ttatctagat ccggtggatc cctatagatg gcccgtaaaa cacagaatga gcaggacatg
     1141 aatcattaga aagtagatgg ctgctagaag tggcactcgg gtccgtgaat gacagagtga
     1201 acgcaggact cgcttccatc caacgccact ccgggtcctt cgacaactgt tgcttgtaag
     1261 atctattaac agtgcctgct cctgagtgcc acaggagcca atgataggag tccgggaaga
     1321 gtcccattca ctgtgctcta accgtctgat ctgctcctcg gccacagaga gagcattctc
     1381 agcagccact ctttggtctc gttcttcttc cagcagcttc cttaattcat tcacttcctg
     1441 tctggtgttg catagctgct gctgagcttc agaaaagctt tgctgcggtt ctcctcgaga
     1501 tctgagtccg gacttgtaca gctcgtccat gcccatcaca tcggtaaagg ccttttgcca
     1561 ctccttgaag ttgagctcgg tcttggagtg cttgagctcc gtcttacgga acacgtacat
     1621 cggctggttc ttcagatagt tagccgccat tggcttggca aaggtgtagg tggtccgcgc
     1681 agtgctccgg tagcgcttgc catttccagt ggtgtaactc cacttaaagg tactgatgat
     1741 ggttttgtcg ttggggtaag tcttcttcga cctgcaccag tccgcagcgg tcagcgagtt
     1801 ggtcatcaca ggaccgtcag cagggaaacc agtccccttc acctgggcct ctcctttgat
     1861 gtggcttccc tcgtaggtgt agcggtagtt aacagtaagg gaggcaccat cttcaaactg
     1921 cattgtgcga tggacttggt agccggagcc atctaccatg gcggcctgga aaggcgacat
     1981 cccgtcaggg tagggcaggt actgatggaa gccatacccg atatgaggga ccagaatcca
     2041 gggggagaac tggaggtcac ccttggtgga cttcaggttt aactcctcat aaccatcatt
     2101 tggattgccg gtgccctgac ccaccatgtc aaagtccaca ccgttgatgg agccaaagat
     2161 gtgtaactca tgtgtcgctg ggagagaggc catgttatcc tcctcgccct tgctcaccat
     2221 ggtggcgacc ggtagcgcta gcggatctga cggttcacta aaccagctct gcttatatag
     2281 acctcccacc gtacacgcct accgcccatt tgcgtcaatg gggcggagtt gttacgacat
     2341 tttggaaagt cccgttgatt ttggtgccaa aacaaactcc cattgacgtc aatggggtgg
     2401 agacttggaa atccccgtga gtcaaaccgc tatccacgcc cattgatgta ctgccaaaac
     2461 cgcatcacca tggtaatagc gatgactaat acgtagatgt actgccaagt aggaaagtcc
     2521 cataaggtca tgtactgggc ataatgccag gcgggccatt taccgtcatt gacgtcaata
     2581 gggggcgtac ttggcatatg atacacttga tgtactgcca agtgggcagt ttaccgtaaa
     2641 tactccaccc attgacgtca atggaaagtc cctattggcg ttactatggg aacatacgtc
     2701 attattgacg tcaatgggcg ggggtcgttg ggcggtcagc caggcgggcc atttaccgta
     2761 agttatgtaa cgcggaactc catatatggg ctatgaacta atgaccccgt aattgattac
     2821 tattaataac taatgcatgg cggtaatacg gttatccaca gaatcagggg ataacgcagg
     2881 aaagaacatg tgagcaaaag gccagcaaaa ggccaggaac cgtaaaaagg ccgcgttgct
     2941 ggcgtttttc cataggctcc gcccccctga cgagcatcac aaaaatcgac gctcaagtca
     3001 gaggtggcga aacccgacag gactataaag ataccaggcg tttccccctg gaagctccct
     3061 cgtgcgctct cctgttccga ccctgccgct taccggatac ctgtccgcct ttctcccttc
     3121 gggaagcgtg gcgctttctc atagctcacg ctgtaggtat ctcagttcgg tgtaggtcgt
     3181 tcgctccaag ctgggctgtg tgcacgaacc ccccgttcag cccgaccgct gcgccttatc
     3241 cggtaactat cgtcttgagt ccaacccggt aagacacgac ttatcgccac tggcagcagc
     3301 cactggtaac aggattagca gagcgaggta tgtaggcggt gctacagagt tcttgaagtg
     3361 gtggcctaac tacggctaca ctagaagaac agtatttggt atctgcgctc tgctgaagcc
     3421 agttaccttc ggaaaaagag ttggtagctc ttgatccggc aaacaaacca ccgctggtag
     3481 cggtggtttt tttgtttgca agcagcagat tacgcgcaga aaaaaaggat ctcaagaaga
     3541 tcctttgatc ttttctacgg ggtctgacgc tcagtggaac gaaaactcac gttaagggat
     3601 tttggtcatg agattatcaa aaaggatctt cacctagatc cttttaaatt aaaaatgaag
     3661 ttttaaatca atctaaagta tatatgagta acctgaggct atggcagggc ctgccgcccc
     3721 gacgttggct gcgagccctg ggccttcacc cgaacttggg gggtggggtg gggaaaagga
     3781 agaaacgcgg gcgtattggc cccaatgggg tctcggtggg gtatcgacag agtgccagcc
     3841 ctgggaccga accccgcgtt tatgaacaaa cgacccaaca ccgtgcgttt tattctgtct
     3901 ttttattgcc gtcatagcgc gggttccttc cggtattgtc tccttccgtg tttcagttag
     3961 cctcccccta gggtgggcga agaactccag catgagatcc ccgcgctgga ggatcatcca
     4021 gccggcgtcc cggaaaacga ttccgaagcc caacctttca tagaaggcgg cggtggaatc
     4081 gaaatctcgt gatggcaggt tgggcgtcgc ttggtcggtc atttcgaacc ccagagtccc
     4141 gctcagaaga actcgtcaag aaggcgatag aaggcgatgc gctgcgaatc gggagcggcg
     4201 ataccgtaaa gcacgaggaa gcggtcagcc cattcgccgc caagctcttc agcaatatca
     4261 cgggtagcca acgctatgtc ctgatagcgg tccgccacac ccagccggcc acagtcgatg
     4321 aatccagaaa agcggccatt ttccaccatg atattcggca agcaggcatc gccatgggtc
     4381 acgacgagat cctcgccgtc gggcatgctc gccttgagcc tggcgaacag ttcggctggc
     4441 gcgagcccct gatgctcttc gtccagatca tcctgatcga caagaccggc ttccatccga
     4501 gtacgtgctc gctcgatgcg atgtttcgct tggtggtcga atgggcaggt agccggatca
     4561 agcgtatgca gccgccgcat tgcatcagcc atgatggata ctttctcggc aggagcaagg
     4621 tgagatgaca ggagatcctg ccccggcact tcgcccaata gcagccagtc ccttcccgct
     4681 tcagtgacaa cgtcgagcac agctgcgcaa ggaacgcccg tcgtggccag ccacgatagc
     4741 cgcgctgcct cgtcttgcag ttcattcagg gcaccggaca ggtcggtctt gacaaaaaga
     4801 accgggcgcc cctgcgctga cagccggaac acggcggcat cagagcagcc gattgtctgt
     4861 tgtgcccagt catagccgaa tagcctctcc acccaagcgg ccggagaacc tgcgtgcaat
     4921 ccatcttgtt caatcatgcg aaacgatcct catcctgtct cttgatcgat ctttgcaaaa
     4981 gcctaggcct ccaaaaaagc ctcctcacta cttctggaat agctcagagg ccgaggcggc
     5041 ctcggcctct gcataaataa aaaaaattag tca
//
